>Addgene plasmid #173178 | pM370 | addgene full sequence | sequence record 341552 | Addgene NGS Result
GCGGCCGCTGATCTTCAGACCTGGAGGAGGAGATATGAGGGACAATTGGAGAAGTGAATTATATAAATAT
AAAGTAGTAAAAATTGAACCATTAGGAGTAGCACCCACCAAGGCAAAGAGAAGAGTGGTGCAGAGAGAAA
AAAGAGCAGTGGGAATAGGAGCTTTGTTCCTTGGGTTCTTGGGAGCAGCAGGAAGCACTATGGGCGCAGC
GTCAATGACGCTGACGGTACAGGCCAGACAATTATTGTCTGGTATAGTGCAGCAGCAGAACAATTTGCTG
AGGGCTATTGAGGCGCAACAGCATCTGTTGCAACTCACAGTCTGGGGCATCAAGCAGCTCCAGGCAAGAA
TCCTGGCTGTGGAAAGATACCTAAAGGATCAACAGCTCCTGGGGATTTGGGGTTGCTCTGGAAAACTCAT
TTGCACCACTGCTGTGCCTTGGAATGCTAGTTGGAGTAATAAATCTCTGGAACAGATTTGGAATCACACG
ACCTGGATGGAGTGGGACAGAGAAATTAACAATTACACAAGCTTAATACACTCCTTAATTGAAGAATCGC
AAAACCAGCAAGAAAAGAATGAACAAGAATTATTGGAATTAGATAAATGGGCAAGTTTGTGGAATTGGTT
TAACATAACAAATTGGCTGTGGTATATAAAATTATTCATAATGATAGTAGGAGGCTTGGTAGGTTTAAGA
ATAGTTTTTGCTGTACTTTCTATAGTGAATAGAGTTAGGCAGGGATATTCACCATTATCGTTTCAGACCC
ACCTCCCAACCCCGAGGGGACCCGACAGGCCCGAAGGAATAGAAGAAGAAGGTGGAGAGAGAGACAGAGA
CAGATCCATTCGATTAGTGAACGGATCTCGACGGTATCGATCACGAGACTAGCCTCGAGCGGCCGCCCCC
TTCACCGAGGGCCTATTTCCCATGATTCCTTCATATTTGCATATACGATACAAGGCTGTTAGAGAGATAA
TTGGAATTAATTTGACTGTAAACACAAAGATATTAGTACAAAATACGTGACGTAGAAAGTAATAATTTCT
TGGGTAGTTTGCAGTTTTAAAATTATGTTTTAAAATGGACTATCATATGCTTACCGTAACTTGAAAGTAT
TTCGATTTCTTGGCTTTATATATCTTGTGGAAAGGACGAAACACCGGTGTCTTCGAGAAGACCTGTTTGA
GAGCTAGGCCGGGAGCACATGAGGATCACCCATGTGCCACGAGCGACATGAGGATCACCCATGTCGCTCG
TGTTCCCTCTTCGTAGAGGATCACCCTACGTCTACATGAGGATCACCCATGTTCTGGTAGAGGATCACCC
TACCTCTCGTAGAGGATCACCCTACGTCTGCAGGAGGATCACCCCTGCTCTCGAGGAGGATCACCCCTCG
TCTGACTGAGGATCACCCAGTCTCTGCTAGAGGATCACCCTAGCTCTCCTTGAGGATCACCCAAGGGGCC
TAGCAAGTTCAAATAAGGCTAGTCCGTTATCAACTTGGCCAACATGAGGATCACCCATGTCTGCAGGGCC
AAGTGGCACCGAGTCGGTGCTTTTTTTGAATTCTCGACCTCGAGACAAATGGCAGTATTCATCCACAATT
TTAAAAGAAAAGGGGGGATTGGGGGGTACAGTGCAGGGGAAAGAATAGTAGACATAATAGCAACAGACAT
ACAAACTAAAGAATTACAAAAACAAATTACAAAAATTCAAAATTTTCGGGTTTATTACAGGGACAGCAGA
GATCCACTTTGGCCGCGGCTCGAGGGGGTTGGGGTTGCGCCTTTTCCAAGGCAGCCCTGGGTTTGCGCAG
GGACGCGGCTGCTCTGGGCGTGGTTCCGGGAAACGCAGCGGCGCCGACCCTGGGTCTCGCACATTCTTCA
CGTCCGTTCGCAGCGTCACCCGGATCTTCGCCGCTACCCTTGTGGGCCCCCCGGCGACGCTTCCTGCTCC
GCCCCTAAGTCGGGAAGGTTCCTTGCGGTTCGCGGCGTGCCGGACGTGACAAACGGAAGCCGCACGTCTC
ACTAGTACCCTCGCAGACGGACAGCGCCAGGGAGCAATGGCAGCGCGCCGACCGCGATGGGCTGTGGCCA
ATAGCGGCTGCTCAGCAGGGCGCGCCGAGAGCAGCGGCCGGGAAGGGGCGGTGCGGGAGGCGGGGTGTGG
GGCGGTAGTGTGGGCCCTGTTCCTGCCCGCGCGGTGTTCCGCATTCTGCAAGCCTCCGGAGCGCACGTCG
GCAGTCGGCTCCCTCGTTGACCGAATCACCGACCTCTCTCCCCAGGGGGATCCACCGGATCAAGCTTGCC
AGCTGGGGCGCCCTCTGGTAAGGTTGGGAAGCCCTGCAGATCTGATCCCGGGGGGCAATGAGATATGAAA
AAGCCTGAACTCACCGCGACGTCTGTCGAGAAGTTTCTGATCGAAAAGTTCGACAGCGTCTCCGACCTGA
TGCAGCTCTCGGAGGGCGAAGAATCTCGTGCTTTCAGCTTCGATGTAGGAGGGCGTGGATATGTCCTGCG
GGTAAATAGCTGCGCCGATGGTTTCTACAAAGATCGTTATGTTTATCGGCACTTTGCATCGGCCGCGCTC
CCGATTCCGGAAGTGCTTGACATTGGGGAATTTAGCGAGAGCCTGACCTATTGCATCTCCCGCCGTGCAC
AGGGTGTCACGTTGCAAGATCTGCCTGAAACCGAACTGCCCGCTGTTCTGCAGCCGGTCGCGGAGGCCAT
GGATGCGATCGCTGCGGCCGATCTTAGCCAGACGAGCGGGTTCGGCCCATTCGGACCGCAAGGAATCGGT
CAATACACTACATGGCGTGATTTCATATGCGCGATTGCTGATCCCCATGTGTATCACTGGCAAACTGTGA
TGGACGACACCGTCAGTGCGTCCGTCGCGCAGGCTCTCGATGAGCTGATGCTTTGGGCCGAGGACTGCCC
CGAAGTCCGGCACCTCGTGCACGCGGATTTCGGCTCCAACAATGTCCTGACGGACAATGGCCGCATAACA
GCGGTCATTGACTGGAGCGAGGCGATGTTCGGGGATTCCCAATACGAGGTCGCCAACATCTTCTTCTGGA
GGCCGTGGTTGGCTTGTATGGAGCAGCAGACGCGCTACTTCGAGCGGAGGCATCCGGAGCTTGCAGGATC
GCCGCGGCTCCGGGCGTATATGCTCCGCATTGGTCTTGACCAACTCTATCAGAGCTTGGTTGACGGCAAT
TTCGATGATGCAGCTTGGGCGCAGGGTCGATGCGACGCAATCGTCCGATCCGGAGCCGGGACTGTCGGGC
GTACACAAATCGCCCGCAGAAGCGCGGCCGTCTGGACCGATGGCTGTGTAGAAGTACTCGCCGATAGTGG
AAACCGACGCCCCAGCACTCGTCCGAGGGCAAAGGAATAGAGTAGATGCCGACCGGGATCTATCGATACC
GTCGACCTCGAGGGGGGGCCCGGTACCTTTAAGACCAATGACTTACAAGGCAGCTGTAGATCTTAGCCAC
TTTTTAAAAGAAAAGGGGGGACTGGAAGGGCTAATTCACTCCCAACGAAGAAAAGATCTGCTTTTTGCTT
GTACTGGGTCTCTCTGGTTAGACCAGATCTGAGCCTGGGAGCTCTCTGGCTAACTAGGGAACCCACTGCT
TAAGCCTCAATAAAGCTTGCCTTGAGTGCTTCAAGTAGTGTGTGCCCGTCTGTTGTGTGACTCTGGTAAC
TAGAGATCCCTCAGACCCTTTTAGTCAGTGTGGAAAATCTCTAGCAGTAGTAGTTCATGTCATCTTATTA
TTCAGTATTTATAACTTGCAAAGAAATGAATATCAGAGAGTGAGAGGAACTTGTTTATTGCAGCTTATAA
TGGTTACAAATAAAGCAATAGCATCACAAATTTCACAAATAAAGCATTTTTTTCACTGCATTCTAGTTGT
GGTTTGTCCAAACTCATCAATGTATCTTATCATGTCTGGCTCTAGCTATCCCGCCCCTAACTCCGCCCAT
CCCGCCCCTAACTCCGCCCAGTTCCGCCCATTCTCCGCCCCATGGCTGACTAATTTTTTTTATTTATGCA
GAGGCCGAGGCCGCCTCGGCCTCTGAGCTATTCCAGAAGTAGTGAGGAGGCTTTTTTGGAGGCCTAGGGA
CGTACCCAATTCGCCCTATAGTGAGTCGTATTACGCGCGCTCACTGGCCGTCGTTTTACAACGTCGTGAC
TGGGAAAACCCTGGCGTTACCCAACTTAATCGCCTTGCAGCACATCCCCCTTTCGCCAGCTGGCGTAATA
GCGAAGAGGCCCGCACCGATCGCCCTTCCCAACAGTTGCGCAGCCTGAATGGCGAATGGG
[124 nt withheld, positions 4331-4454]
C
[91 nt withheld, positions 4456-4546]
A
[49 nt withheld, positions 4548-4596]
CCTTTGACGTTGGAGTCCACGTTCTTT
[37 nt withheld, positions 4624-4660]
ACCCTATCTCGGTCTATTCTTTTGATTTATAAGGGATTTTGCCGATTTCGGCCTATTGGTTAAAAAATGA
GCTGATTTAACAAAAATTTAACGCGAATTTTAACAAAATATTAACGCTTACAATTTAGGTGGCACTTTTC
GGGGAAATGTGCGCGGAACCCCTATTTGTTTATTTTTCTAAATACATTCAAATATGTATCCGCTCATGAG
ACAATAACCCTGATAAATGCTTCAATAATATTGAAAAAGGAAGAGTATGAGTATTCAACATTTCCGTGTC
GCCCTTATTCCCTTTTTTGCGGCATTTTGCCTTCCTGTTTTTGCTCACCCAGAAACGCTGGTGAAAGTAA
AAGATGCTGAAGATCAGTTGGGTGCACGAGTGGGTTACATCGAACTGGATCTCAACAGCGGTAAGATCCT
TGAGAGTTTTCGCCCCGAAGAACGTTTTCCAATGATGAGCACTTTTAAAGTTCTGCTATGTGGCGCGGTA
TTATCCCGTATTGACGCCGGGCAAGAGCAACTCGGTCGCCGCATACACTATTCTCAGAATGACTTGGTTG
AGTACTCACCAGTCACAGAAAAGCATCTTACGGATGGCATGACAGTAAGAGAATTATGCAGTGCTGCCAT
AACCATGAGTGATAACACTGCGGCCAACTTACTTCTGACAACGATCGGAGGACCGAAGGAGCTAACCGCT
TTTTTGCACAACATGGGGGATCATGTAACTCGCCTTGATCGTTGGGAACCGGAGCTGAATGAAGCCATAC
CAAACGACGAGCGTGACACCACGATGCCTGTAGCAATGGCAACAACGTTGCGCAAACTATTAACTGGCGA
ACTACTTACTCTAGCTTCCCGGCAACAATTAATAGACTGGATGGAGGCGGATAAAGTTGCAGGACCACTT
CTGCGCTCGGCCCTTCCGGCTGGCTGGTTTATTGCTGATAAATCTGGAGCCGGTGAGCGTGGGTCTCGCG
GTATCATTGCAGCACTGGGGCCAGATGGTAAGCCCTCCCGTATCGTAGTTATCTACACGACGGGGAGTCA
GGCAACTATGGATGAACGAAATAGACAGATCGCTGAGATAGGTGCCTCACTGATTAAGCATTGGTAACTG
TCAGACCAAGTTTACTCATATATACTTTAGATTGATTTAAAACTTCATTTTTAATTTAAAAGGATCTAGG
TGAAGATCCTTTTTGATAATCTCATGACCAAAATCCCTTAACGTGAGTTTTCGTTCCACTGAGCGTCAGA
CCCCGTAGAAAAGATCAAAGGATCTTCTTGAGATCCTTTTTTTCTGCGCGTAATCTGCTGCTTGCAAACA
AAAAAACCACCGCTACCAGCGGTGGTTTGTTTGCCGGATCAAGAGCTACCAACTCTTTTTCCGAAGGTAA
CTGGCTTCAGCAGAGCGCAGATACCAAATACTGTTCTTCTAGTGTAGCCGTAGTTAGGCCACCACTTCAA
GAACTCTGTAGCACCGCCTACATACCTCGCTCTGCTAATCCTGTTACCAGTGGCTGCTGCCAGTGGCGAT
AAGTCGTGTCTTACCGGGTTGGACTCAAGACGATAGTTACCGGATAAGGCGCAGCGGTCGGGCTGAACGG
GGGGTTCGTGCACACAGCCCAGCTTGGAGCGAACGACCTACACCGAACTGAGATACCTACAGCGTGAGCT
ATGAGAAAGCGCCACGCTTCCCGAAGGGAGAAAGGCGGACAGGTATCCGGTAAGCGGCAGGGTCGGAACA
GGAGAGCGCACGAGGGAGCTTCCAGGGGGAAACGCCTGGTATCTTTATAGTCCTGTCGGGTTTCGCCACC
TCTGACTTGAGCGTCGATTTTTGTGATGCTCGTCAGGGGGGCGGAGCCTATGGAAAAACGCCAGCAACGC
GGCCTTTTTACGGTTCCTGGCCTTTTGCTGGCCTTTTGCTCACATGTTCTTTCCTGCGTTATCCCCTGAT
TCTGTGGATAACCGTATTACCGCCTTTGAGTGAGCTGATACCGCTCGCCGCAGCCGAACGACCGAGCGCA
GCGAGTCAGTGAGCGAGGAAGCGGAAGAGCGCCCAATACGCAAACCGCCTCTCCCCGCGCGTTGGCCGAT
TCATTAATGCAGCTGGCACGACAGGTTTCCCGACTGGAAAGCGGGCAGTGAGCGCAACGCAATTAATGTG
AGTTAGCTCACTCATTAGGCACCCCAGGCTTTACACTTTATGCTTCCGGCTCGTATGTTGTGTGGAATTG
TGAGCGGATAACAATTTCACACAGGAAACAGCTATGACCATGATTACGCCAAGCGCGCAATTAACCCTCA
CTAAAGGGAACAAAAGCTGGAGCTGCAAGCTTAATGTAGTCTTATGCAATACTCTTGTAGTCTTGCAACA
TGGTAACGATGAGTTAGCAACATGCCTTACAAGGAGAGAAAAAGCACCGTGCATGCCGATTGGTGGAAGT
AAGGTGGTACGATCGTGCCTTATTAGGAAGGCAACAGACGGGTCTGACATGGATTGGACGAACCACTGAA
TTGCCGCATTGCAGAGATATTGTATTTAAGTGCCTAGCTCGATACATAAACGGGTCTCTCTGGTTAGACC
AGATCTGAGCCTGGGAGCTCTCTGGCTAACTAGGGAACCCACTGCTTAAGCCTCAATAAAGCTTGCCTTG
AGTGCTTCAAGTAGTGTGTGCCCGTCTGTTGTGTGACTCTGGTAACTAGAGATCCCTCAGACCCTTTTAG
TCAGTGTGGAAAATCTCTAGCAGTGGCGCCCGAACAGGGACTTGAAAGCGAAAGGGAAACCAGAGGAGCT
CTCTCGACGCAGGACTCGGCTTGCTGAAGCGCGCACGGCAAGAGGCGAGGGGCGGCGACTGGTGAGTACG
CCAAAAATTTTGACTAGCGGAGGCTAGAAGGAGAGAGATGGGTGCGAGAGCGTCAGTATTAAGCGGGGGA
GAATTAGATCGCGATGGGAAAAAATTCGGTTAAGGCCAGGGGGAAAGAAAAAATATAAATTAAAACATAT
AGTATGGGCAAGCAGGGAGCTAGAACGATTCGCAGTTAATCCTGGCCTGTTAGAAACATCAGAAGGCTGT
AGACAAATACTGGGACAGCTACAACCATCCCTTCAGACAGGATCAGAAGAACTTAGATCATTATATAATA
CAGTAGCAACCCTCTATTGTGTGCATCAAAGGATAGAGATAAAAGACACCAAGGAAGCTTTAGACAAGAT
AGAGGAAGAGCAAAACAAAAGTAAGACCACCGCACAGCAA
Features (pLannotate 1.2.2; 32 found; start..end, strand, type, name):
    157..390     +  misc_feature   RRE: The Rev response element (RRE) of HIV-1 allows for Rev-dependent mRNA export from the nucleus to the cytoplasm.
    767..867     +  CDS            Rev (fragment): human immunodeficiency virus 1 (HIV-1) Rev protein; rev; enhances nuclear export of unspliced and incompletely spliced viral mRNAs
    917..1157    +  promoter       U6 promoter: RNA polymerase III promoter for human U6 snRNA
   1207..1225    +  misc_RNA       MS2 stem loop: stem loop that binds the bacteriophage MS2 coat protein
   1236..1254    +  misc_RNA       MS2 stem loop: stem loop that binds the bacteriophage MS2 coat protein
   1294..1312    +  misc_RNA       MS2 stem loop: stem loop that binds the bacteriophage MS2 coat protein
   1471..1507    +  misc_RNA       gRNA scaffold (fragment): guide RNA scaffold for the Streptococcus pyogenes CRISPR/Cas9 system
   1512..1530    +  misc_RNA       MS2 stem loop: stem loop that binds the bacteriophage MS2 coat protein
   1541..1560    +  misc_RNA       gRNA scaffold (fragment): guide RNA scaffold for the Streptococcus pyogenes CRISPR/Cas9 system
   1609..1726    +  misc_feature   cPPT/CTS: central polypurine tract and central termination sequence of HIV-1
   1775..2285    +  promoter       hPGK promoter: human phosphoglycerate kinase 1 promoter
   2375..3397    +  CDS            hph: KHYB_ECOLX - Experimental evidence at protein level: Swiss-Prot protein existence level 1. The aminoglycoside phosphotransferases achieve inactivation of their antibiotic substrates by phosphorylation. Only phosphorylates hygromycin and closely related compounds such as demethyl analogs and destomycin. From Escherichia coli.
   3421..3457    +  misc_feature   MCS (fragment): pBluescript multiple cloning site
   3453..3590    +  CDS            nef (fragment): NEF_HV1LA - Experimental evidence at protein level: Swiss-Prot protein existence level 1. Extracellular Nef protein targets CD4(+) T-lymphocytes for apoptosis by interacting with CXCR4 surface receptors. From Human immunodeficiency virus type 1 group M subtype B (isolate Lai) (HIV-1).
   3576..3756    +  LTR            5' LTR (truncated): truncated 5' long terminal repeat (LTR) from HIV-1
   3828..3949    +  polyA_signal   SV40 poly(A) signal: SV40 polyadenylation signal
   3989..4124    +  rep_origin     SV40 ori: SV40 origin of replication
   4145..4163    -  promoter       T7 promoter: promoter for bacteriophage T7 RNA polymerase
   4171..4326    +  CDS            lacZα (fragment): LacZα fragment of β-galactosidase; lacZ fragment
   4331..4759    +  rep_origin     f1 ori (sequence partly withheld): f1 bacteriophage origin of replication; arrow indicates direction of (+) strand synthesis
   4812..4916    +  promoter       AmpR promoter: bla
   4917..5777    +  CDS            AmpR: β-lactamase; bla; confers resistance to ampicillin, carbenicillin, and related antibiotics
   5948..6536    +  rep_origin     ori: high-copy-number ColE1/pMB1/pBR322/pUC origin of replication
   6719..6811    +  CDS            lacI (fragment): lac repressor; lacI; The lac repressor binds to the lac operator to inhibit transcription in E. coli. This inhibition can be relieved by adding lactose or isopropyl-β-D-thiogalactopyranoside (IPTG).
   6824..6845    +  protein_bind   CAP binding site: CAP binding activates transcription in the presence of cAMP. E. coli catabolite activator protein
   6860..6890    +  promoter       lac promoter: promoter for the E. coli lac operon
   6898..6914    +  protein_bind   lac operator: The lac repressor binds to the lac operator to inhibit transcription in E. coli. This inhibition can be relieved by adding lactose or isopropyl-β-D-thiogalactopyranoside (IPTG). lac repressor encoded by lacI
   6959..6977    +  promoter       T3 promoter: promoter for bacteriophage T3 RNA polymerase
   7005..7231    +  promoter       RSV promoter: Rous sarcoma virus enhancer/promoter
   7232..7412    +  LTR            5' LTR (truncated): truncated 5' long terminal repeat (LTR) from HIV-1
   7459..7584    +  misc_feature   HIV-1 Ψ: packaging signal of human immunodeficiency virus type 1
   7568..11      +  CDS            HIV-1 gag (fragment) (across the origin): gag protein from human immunodeficiency virus 1; gag
