[The description below was written by a language model from this plasmid's Addgene catalogue record and pLannotate feature annotations shown in this document.]
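Description:
pM370 is a lentiviral CRISPR guide RNA expression vector built on the pLKO.1 backbone, supplied as an empty backbone into which a targeting spacer has yet to be placed. It is propagated in E. coli through a ColE1/pUC-type origin with ampicillin resistance (bla). The catalogue lists it as low copy and recommends a recombination-reducing host strain, which is sensible given the repeated LTRs and the repetitive stem-loop array. An f1 origin, lac promoter/operator remnants and T3/T7 promoters are carried over from the parental cloning vector.

The transfer cassette begins with an RSV promoter fused to a truncated HIV-1 5' LTR, followed by the Ψ packaging signal, a gag fragment, the RRE and a cPPT/CTS. It ends in a second truncated LTR with an SV40 polyadenylation signal and SV40 origin downstream, the usual arrangement for packaging with helper plasmids. Within it, a human U6 RNA polymerase III promoter drives a Streptococcus pyogenes Cas9 guide scaffold modified with MS2 coat protein binding sites, cloned between AgeI and EcoRI. The name indicates twelve MS2 binding sites, but the automated annotation recognises only four stem loops and two scaffold fragments, probably because sequence-diverged repeats go undetected. A separate human PGK promoter expresses hygromycin phosphotransferase (hph) for selecting transduced mammalian cells.

According to the associated publication's title, the construct belongs to a split-fluorophore CRISPR system for background-suppressed live imaging of genomic loci. The MS2 array would presumably recruit coat protein fusions to the guide-bound locus, although the record does not describe those partner constructs.
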