Addgene plasmid #173178: pM370
Purpose: (Empty Backbone) gRNA-12xMBS
Depositing lab: Hajin Kim. Depositing organization: Ulsan National Institute of Science and Technology (UNIST). Publication: Background-suppressed live visualization of genomic loci with an improved CRISPR system based on a split fluorophore. Chaudhary N, Nho SH, Cho H, Gantumur N, Ra JS, Myung K, Kim H. Genome Res. 2020 Sep;30(9):1306-1316. doi: 10.1101/gr.260018.119. Epub 2020 Sep 4. PubMed 32887690.
Backbone
  Vector backbone: pLKO.1
  Backbone size w/o insert (bp): 7514
  Total vector size (bp): 7920
  Vector type: Mammalian Expression, Lentiviral, CRISPR
  Selectable markers: Hygromycin
Growth in bacteria
  Bacterial resistance: Ampicillin, 100 μg/mL
  Growth temperature: 37°C
  Growth strain: NEB Stable
  Copy number: Low Copy
Gene/Insert
  Gene/Insert name: gRNA-12xMBS
  gRNA/shRNA sequence: Empty Backbone
  Species: Synthetic
  Promoter: hU6
  Cloning method: Restriction Enzyme; 5′ cloning site AgeI (not destroyed); 3′ cloning site EcoRI (not destroyed)
  Sequencing primers: 5′ cccttcaccgagggcctatttccc; 3′ CTATTCTTTCCCCTGCACTGTACCC
Terms and licenses: Academic/Nonprofit Terms; Industry Terms: Not Available to Industry
How to cite: pM370 was a gift from Hajin Kim (Addgene plasmid # 173178 ; http://n2t.net/addgene:173178 ; RRID:Addgene_173178)
